LOCUS       Exported 5755 bp ds-DNA circular SYN 13-MAY-2021
DEFINITION  Yeast Expression plasmid for SARS-CoV-2 endoRNAse.
ACCESSION   .
VERSION     .
KEYWORDS    pGBW-m4046625
SOURCE      synthetic DNA construct
  ORGANISM  synthetic DNA construct
REFERENCE   1 (bases 1 to 5755)
  TITLE     SARS-CoV-2 protein Yeast expression constructs, tagged, for protein
            expression and/or purification
REFERENCE   2 (bases 1 to 5755)
  AUTHORS   .
  TITLE     Direct Submission
  JOURNAL   Exported May 13, 2021 from SnapGene Server 1.1.58
            http://www.snapgene.com
FEATURES             Location/Qualifiers
     source          1..5755
                     /organism="synthetic DNA construct"
                     /mol_type="other DNA"
     promoter        10..417
                     /gene="S. cerevisiae TEF1"
                     /label=TEF1 promoter
                     /note="promoter for EF-1-alpha"
     primer_bind     complement(1510..1528)
                     /label=CYC1
                     /note="CYC1 transcription termination signal, reverse
                     primer"
     CDS             1879..2682
                     /codon_start=1
                     /gene="S. cerevisiae URA3"
                     /product="orotidine-5'-phosphate decarboxylase, required
                     for uracil biosynthesis"
                     /label=URA3
                     /note="yeast auxotrophic marker, counterselectable with
                     5-fluoroorotic acid (5-FOA)"
                     /translation="MSKATYKERAATHPSPVAAKLFNIMHEKQTNLCASLDVRTTKELL
                     ELVEALGPKICLLKTHVDILTDFSMEGTVKPLKALSAKYNFLLFEDRKFADIGNTVKLQ
                     YSAGVYRIAEWADITNAHGVVGPGIVSGLKQAAEEVTKEPRGLLMLAELSCKGSLSTGE
                     YTKGTVDIAKSDKDFVIGFIAQRDMGGRDEGYDWLIMTPGVGLDDKGDALGQQYRTVDD
                     VVSTGSDIIIVGRGLFAKGRDAKVEGERYRKAGWEAYLRRCGQQN"
     rep_origin      2765..3747
                     /label=2u ori
                     /note="yeast 2u plasmid origin of replication"
     terminator      3825..3854
                     /label=T3Te terminator
                     /note="phage T3 early transcription terminator"
     rep_origin      3876..4463
                     /direction=RIGHT
                     /label=ori
                     /note="high-copy-number ColE1/pMB1/pBR322/pUC origin of
                     replication"
     terminator      4475..4502
                     /label=T7Te terminator
                     /note="phage T7 early transcription terminator"
     CDS             complement(4526..4717)
                     /codon_start=1
                     /gene="rop"
                     /product="Rop protein, which maintains plasmids at low copy
                     number"
                     /label=rop
                     /translation="MTKQEKTALNMARFIRSQTLTLLEKLNELDADEQADICESLHDHA
                     DELYRSCLARFGDDGENL"
     CDS             complement(4718..5578)
                     /codon_start=1
                     /gene="bla"
                     /product="beta-lactamase"
                     /label=AmpR
                     /note="confers resistance to ampicillin, carbenicillin, and
                     related antibiotics"
                     /translation="MSIQHFRVALIPFFAAFCLPVFAHPETLVKVKDAEDQLGARVGYI
                     ELDLNSGKILESLRPEERFPMMSTFKVLLCGAVLSRIDAGQEQLGRRIHYSQNDLVEYS
                     PVTEKHLTDGMTVRELCSAAITMSDNTAANLLLATIGGPKELTAFLHNMGDHVTRLDRW
                     EPELNEAIPNDERDTTMPVAMATTLRKLLTGELLTLASRQQLIDWMEADKVAGSLLRSA
                     LPAGWFIADKSGAGERGSRGIIAALGPDGKPSRIVVIYTTGSQATMDERNRQIAEIGAS
                     LIKHW"
     primer_bind     5341..5360
                     /label=Amp-R
                     /note="Ampicillin resistance gene, reverse primer"
     promoter        complement(5579..5681)
                     /label=cat promoter
                     /note="promoter of the E. coli cat gene encoding
                     chloramphenicol acetyltransferase"
     terminator      5682..5713
                     /label=tonB terminator
                     /note="bidirectional E. coli tonB-P14 transcription
                     terminator"
ORIGIN
        1 gcggccgccc cacacaccat agcttcaaaa tgtttctact ccttttttac tcttccagat
       61 tttctcggac tccgcgcatc gccgtaccac ttcaaaacac ccaagcacag catactaaat
      121 ttcccctctt tcttcctcta gggtgtcgtt aattacccgt actaaaggtt tggaaaagaa
      181 aaaagagacc gcctcgtttc tttttcttcg tcgaaaaagg caataaaaat ttttatcacg
      241 tttctttttc ttgaaaattt ttttttttga tttttttctc tttcgatgac ctcccattga
      301 tatttaagtt aataaacggt cttcaatttc tcaagtttca gtttcatttt tcttgttcta
      361 ttacaacttt ttttacttct tgctcattag aaagaaagca tagcaatcta atctaagttt
      421 taattacaaa atgttagaaa atgtggcttt taatgttgta aataagggac actttgatgg
      481 acaacagggt gaagtaccag tttctatcat taataacact gtttacacaa aagttgatgg
      541 tgttgatgta gaattgtttg aaaataaaac aacattacct gttaatgtag catttgagct
      601 ttgggctaag cgcaacatta aaccagtacc agaggtgaaa atactcaata atttgggtgt
      661 ggacattgct gctaatactg tgatctggga ctacaaaaga gatgctccag cacatatatc
      721 tactattggt gtttgttcta tgactgacat agccaagaaa ccaactgaaa cgatttgtgc
      781 accactcact gtcttttttg atggtagagt tgatggtcaa gtagacttat ttagaaatgc
      841 ccgtaatggt gttcttatta cagaaggtag tgttaaaggt ttacaaccat ctgtaggtcc
      901 caaacaagct agtcttaatg gagtcacatt aattggagaa gccgtaaaaa cacagttcaa
      961 ttattataag aaagttgatg gtgttgtcca acaattacct gaaacttact ttactcagag
     1021 tagaaattta caagaattta aacccaggag tcaaatggaa attgatttct tagaattagc
     1081 tatggatgaa ttcattgaac ggtataaatt agaaggctat gccttcgaac atatcgttta
     1141 tggagatttt agtcatagtc agttaggtgg tttacatcta ctgattggac tagctaaacg
     1201 ttttaaggaa tcaccttttg aattagaaga ttttattcct atggacagta cagttaaaaa
     1261 ctatttcata acagatgcgc aaacaggttc atctaagtgt gtgtgttctg ttattgattt
     1321 attacttgat gattttgttg aaataataaa atcccaagat ttatctgtag tttctaaggt
     1381 tgtcaaagtg actattgact atacagaaat ttcatttatg ctttggtgta aagatggcca
     1441 tgtagaaaca ttttacccaa aattataaac aggccccttt tcctttgtcg atatcatgta
     1501 attagttatg tcacgcttac attcacgccc tcctcccaca tccgctctaa ccgaaaagga
     1561 aggagttaga caacctgaag tctaggtccc tatttatttt ttttaatagt tatgttagta
     1621 ttaagaacgt tatttatatt tcaaattttt cttttttttc tgtacaaagc ggccgccgaa
     1681 ccactagtgc actgcagtac acggtttcct tgaaattttt ttgattcggt aatctccgaa
     1741 cagaaggaag aacgaaggaa ggagcacaga cttagattgg tatatatacg catatgtagt
     1801 gttgaagaaa catgaaattg cccagtattc ttaacccaac tgcacagaac aaaaacgtgc
     1861 aggaaacgaa gataaatcat gtcgaaagct acatataagg aacgtgctgc tactcatcct
     1921 agtcctgttg ctgccaagct atttaatatc atgcacgaaa agcaaacaaa cttgtgtgct
     1981 tcattggatg ttcgtaccac caaggaatta ctggagttag ttgaagcatt aggtcccaaa
     2041 atttgtttac taaaaacaca tgtggatatc ttgactgatt tttccatgga gggcacagtt
     2101 aagccgctaa aggcattatc cgccaagtac aattttttac tcttcgagga cagaaaattt
     2161 gctgacattg gtaatacagt caaattgcag tactctgcgg gtgtatacag aatagcagaa
     2221 tgggcagaca ttacgaatgc acacggtgtg gtgggcccag gtattgttag cggtttgaag
     2281 caggcggcag aagaagtaac aaaggaacct agaggccttt tgatgttagc agaattgtca
     2341 tgcaagggct ccctatctac tggagaatat actaagggta ctgttgacat tgcgaagagc
     2401 gacaaagatt ttgttatcgg ctttattgct caaagagaca tgggtggaag agatgaaggt
     2461 tacgattggt tgattatgac acccggtgtg ggtttagatg acaagggaga tgcattgggt
     2521 caacagtata gaaccgtgga tgatgtggtt tctacaggat ctgacattat tattgttgga
     2581 agaggactat ttgcaaaggg aagggatgct aaggtagagg gtgaacgtta cagaaaagca
     2641 ggctgggaag catatttgag aagatgcggc cagcaaaact aaaaaactgt attataagta
     2701 aatgcatgta tactaaactc acaaattaga gcttcaattt aattatatca gttattaccc
     2761 gagtaacgaa gcatctgtgc ttcattttgt agaacaaaaa tgcaacgcga gagcgctaat
     2821 ttttcaaaca aagaatctga gctgcatttt tacagaacag aaatgcaacg cgaaagcgct
     2881 attttaccaa cgaagaatct gtgcttcatt tttgtaaaac aaaaatgcaa cgcgagagcg
     2941 ctaatttttc aaacaaagaa tctgagctgc atttttacag aacagaaatg caacgcgaga
     3001 gcgctatttt accaacaaag aatctatact tcttttttgt tctacaaaaa tgcatcccga
     3061 gagcgctatt tttctaacaa agcatcttag attacttttt ttctcctttg tgcgctctat
     3121 aatgcagtct cttgataact ttttgcactg taggtccgtt aaggttagaa gaaggctact
     3181 ttggtgtcta ttttctcttc cataaaaaaa gcctgactcc acttcccgcg tttactgatt
     3241 actagcgaag ctgcgggtgc attttttcaa gataaaggca tccccgatta tattctatac
     3301 cgatgtggat tgcgcatact ttgtgaacag aaagtgatag cgttgatgat tcttcattgg
     3361 tcagaaaatt atgaacggtt tcttctattt tgtctctata tactacgtat aggaaatgtt
     3421 tacattttcg tattgttttc gattcactct atgaatagtt cttactacaa tttttttgtc
     3481 taaagagtaa tactagagat aaacataaaa aatgtagagg tcgagtttag atgcaagttc
     3541 aaggagcgaa aggtggatgg gtaggttata tagggatata gcacagagat atatagcaaa
     3601 gagatacttt tgagcaatgt ttgtggaagc ggtattcgca atattttagt agctcgttac
     3661 agtccggtgc gtttttggtt ttttgaaagt gcgtcatcag agcgcttttg gttttcaaaa
     3721 gcgctctgaa gttcctatac tttctagcta gagaatagga acttcccgag cggccgcgtg
     3781 ttacaagctt gactccagcg taactggact gcaatcaact cactggctca ccttcacggg
     3841 tgggcctttc ttcggtagaa aatcaaagga tcttcttgag atcctttttt tctgcgcgta
     3901 atctgctgct tgcaaacaaa aaaaccaccg ctaccagcgg tggtttgttt gccggatcaa
     3961 gagctaccaa ctctttttcc gaggtaactg gcttcagcag agcgcagata ccaaatactg
     4021 ttcttctagt gtagccgtag ttaggccacc acttcaagaa ctctgtagca ccgcctacat
     4081 acctcgctct gctaatcctg ttaccagtgg ctgctgccag tggcgataag tcgtgtctta
     4141 ccgggttgga ctcaagacga tagttaccgg ataaggcgca gcggtcgggc tgaacggggg
     4201 gttcgtgcac acagcccagc ttggagcgaa cgacctacac cgaactgaga tacctacagc
     4261 gtgagctatg agaaagcgcc acgcttcccg aagggagaaa ggcggacagg tatccggtaa
     4321 gcggcagggt cggaacagga gagcgcacga gggagcttcc aggggtaaac gcctggtatc
     4381 tttatagtcc tgtcgggttt cgccacctct gacttgagca tcgatttttg tgatgctcgt
     4441 caggggggcg gagcctatgg aaaaacgcca gcaacgcaga aaggcccacc cgaaggtgag
     4501 ccaggtgatt acatttgggc cctcatcaga ggttttcacc gtcatcaccg aaacgcgcga
     4561 ggcagctgcg gtaaagctca tcagcgtggt cgtgaagcga ttcacagatg tctgcctgtt
     4621 catccgcgtc cagctcgttg agtttctcca gaagcgttaa tgtctggctt ctgataaagc
     4681 gggccatgtt aagggcggtt ttttcctgtt tggtcactta ccaatgctta atcagtgagg
     4741 cacctatctc agcgatctgt ctatttcgtt catccatagt tgcctgactc cccgtcgtgt
     4801 agataactac gatgcgggag ggcttaccat ctggccccag tgctgcaatg ataccgcgag
     4861 acccacgctc accggctcca gatttatcag caataaacca gccagccggg agggccgagc
     4921 gcagaagtga tcctgcaact ttatccgcct ccatccagtc tattaattgt tgccgggaag
     4981 ctagagtaag tagttcgcca gttaatagtt tgcgcaacgt tgttgccatt gctacaggca
     5041 tcgtggtgtc acgctcgtcg tttggtatgg cttcattcag ctccggttcc caacgatcaa
     5101 ggcgagttac atgatccccc atgttgtgca aaaaagcggt tagctccttc ggtcctccga
     5161 tcgttgccag aagtaagttg gccgcagtgt tatcactcat ggttatggca gcactgcata
     5221 attctcttac tgtcatgcca tccgtgagat gcttttctgt gactggtgag tactcaacca
     5281 agtcattctg agaatagtgt atgcggcgac cgagttgctc ttgcccggcg tcaatacggg
     5341 ataataccgc gccacatagc agaactttaa aagtgctcat cattggaaaa cgttcttcgg
     5401 ggcgtaaact ctcaaggatc ttaccgctgt tgagatccag ttcgatgtaa cccactcgtg
     5461 cacccaactg atcttcagca tcttttactt tcaccagcgt ttctgggtga gcaaaaacag
     5521 gaaggcaaaa tgccgcaaaa aagggaataa gggcgacacg gaaatgttga atactcattt
     5581 tagcttcctt agctcctgaa aatctcgata actcaaaaaa tacgcccggt agtgatctta
     5641 tttcattatg gtgaaagttg gaacctctta cgtgccgatc aagtcaaaag cctccggtcg
     5701 gaggcttttg actttctgct atggaggtca ggtatgattt aaatggtcag ttaga
//
