[The description below was written by a language model from this plasmid's Addgene catalogue record and the feature table of its GenBank file.]
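Description:
pGBW-m4046625 is a 5,755 bp circular yeast expression plasmid for producing the SARS-CoV-2 endoRNAse, a mature product of the viral ORF1ab polyprotein, in Saccharomyces cerevisiae. It is an E. coli–yeast shuttle vector. In bacteria it replicates from a ColE1/pUC-type origin and is selected with ampicillin through a beta-lactamase gene, which here is annotated as driven by the E. coli cat promoter. A rop coding sequence lies directly downstream of AmpR. Rop normally lowers plasmid copy number, although the catalogue lists the plasmid as high copy. Short phage T3 and T7 early terminators flank the bacterial origin, and a bidirectional tonB terminator sits upstream of the resistance cassette, presumably to insulate these modules from read-through transcription. In yeast, the 2µ origin supports multicopy episomal maintenance. URA3 allows selection in uracil auxotrophs and counterselection with 5-fluoroorotic acid.

The payload is a wild-type insert of roughly 1 kb, made by gene synthesis and placed under the constitutive S. cerevisiae TEF1 promoter. The listing of budding yeast alongside the virus as species may reflect yeast-derived parts or codon adaptation, but the record does not say which. The feature table does not annotate the endoRNAse coding sequence itself. It should occupy the unannotated interval between the TEF1 promoter and a CYC1 terminator primer site, which indicates that transcription ends at a CYC1 termination signal. The associated reference title describes this plasmid series as tagged constructs for protein expression and/or purification, but no tag is annotated or named in the record. The depositor notes that sequencing used for quality control may not cover the entire plasmid.
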