Addgene plasmid #149223: pGBW-m4046625
Purpose: Yeast Expression plasmid for SARS-CoV-2 endoRNAse
Depositing lab: Ginkgo Bioworks & Benjie Chen. Depositing organization: Ginkgo Bioworks.
Backbone
  Vector backbone: AmpR; 2u URA3
  Backbone size w/o insert (bp): 4078
  Vector type: Yeast Expression
  Selectable markers: URA3
Growth in bacteria
  Bacterial resistance: Ampicillin, 100 μg/mL
  Growth temperature: 37°C
  Growth strain: DH5alpha
  Copy number: High Copy
Gene/Insert
  Gene/Insert name: SARS-CoV-2 endoRNAse
  Species: S. cerevisiae (budding yeast); Severe acute respiratory syndrome coronavirus 2
  Insert size (bp): 1031
  Mutation: wt
  Entrez Gene: ORF1ab (a.k.a. GU280_gp01)
  Promoter: pTEF1
  Cloning method: Unknown
Resource information
  A portion of this plasmid was derived from a plasmid made by: GinkgoBioworks
Depositor comments: NCBI Reference Sequence: YP_009725310.1. Created by gene synthesis with Not1 site. NGS used for QC was performed by Ginkgo and may not fully cover the entire plasmid.
How to cite: pGBW-m4046625 was a gift from Ginkgo Bioworks & Benjie Chen (Addgene plasmid # 149223 ; http://n2t.net/addgene:149223 ; RRID:Addgene_149223)
